>Addgene plasmid #153834 | pGBW-m4252803 | addgene full sequence | sequence record 304511 | Ginkgo NGS Result
CACCATGGGGTACATAAATGTTTTCGCCTTTCCATTCACGATCTATTCACTCCTTTTATGTAGGATGAAC
TCTCGCAATTACATTGCTCAGGTAGACGTCGTGAACTTTAACCTAACTGAAAACCTTTACTTTCAGTCGA
AGAGGCGATGGAAAAAGAATTTTATCGCGGTGAGTGCAGCCAACAGATTCAAAAAGATATCCTCGTCTGG
TGCCCTCTAAGCTAGCTTGACTGACTGAGATACAGCGTACCTTCAGCTCACAGACATGATAAGATACATT
GATGAGTTTGGACAAACCACAACTAGAATGCAGTGAAAAAAATGCTTTATTTGTGAAATTTGTGATGCTA
TTGCTTTATTTGTAACCATTATAAGCTGCAATAAACAAGTTAACAACAACAATTGCATTCATTTTATGTT
TCAGGTTCAGGGGGAGGTGTGGGAGGTTTTTTAAAGCAAGTAAAACCTCTACAAATGTGGTATTGGCCCA
TCTCTATCGGTATCGTAGCATAACCCCTTGGGGCCTCTAAACGGGTCTTGAGGGGTTTTTTGTGCCCCTC
GGGCCGGATTGCTATCTACCGGCATTGGCGCAGAAAAAAATGCCTGATGCGACGCTGCGCGTCTTATACT
CCCACATATGCCAGATTCAGCAACGGATACGGCTTCCCCAACTTGCCCACTTCCATACGTGTCCTCCTTA
CCAGAAATTTATCCTTAAGGTCGTCAGCTATCCTGCAGGCGATCTCTCGATTTCGATCAAGACATTCCTT
TAATGGTCTTTTCTGGACACCACTAGGGGTCAGAAGTAGTTCATCAAACTTTCTTCCCTCCCTAATCTCA
TTGGTTACCTTGGGCTATCGAAACTTAATTAACCAGTCAAGTCAGCTACTTGGCGAGATCGACTTGTCTG
GGTTTCGACTACGCTCAGAATTGCGTCAGTCAAGTTCGATCTGGTCCTTGCTATTGCACCCGTTCTCCGA
TTACGAGTTTCATTTAAATCATGTGAGCAAAAGGCCAGCAAAAGGCCAGGAACCGTAAAAAGGCCGCGTT
GCTGGCGTTTTTCCATAGGCTCCGCCCCCCTGACGAGCATCACAAAAATCGACGCTCAAGTCAGAGGTGG
CGAAACCCGACAGGACTATAAAGATACCAGGCGTTTCCCCCTGGAAGCTCCCTCGTGCGCTCTCCTGTTC
CGACCCTGCCGCTTACCGGATACCTGTCCGCCTTTCTCCCTTCGGGAAGCGTGGCGCTTTCTCATAGCTC
ACGCTGTAGGTATCTCAGTTCGGTGTAGGTCGTTCGCTCCAAGCTGGGCTGTGTGCACGAACCCCCCGTT
CAGCCCGACCGCTGCGCCTTATCCGGTAACTATCGTCTTGAGTCCAACCCGGTAAGACACGACTTATCGC
CACTGGCAGCAGCCACTGGTAACAGGATTAGCAGAGCGAGGTATGTAGGCGGTGCTACAGAGTTCTTGAA
GTGGTGGCCTAACTACGGCTACACTAGAAGAACAGTATTTGGTATCTGCGCTCTGCTGAAGCCAGTTACC
TTCGGAAAAAGAGTTGGTAGCTCTTGATCCGGCAAACAAACCACCGCTGGTAGCGGTGGTTTTTTTGTTT
GCAAGCAGCAGATTACGCGCAGAAAAAAAGGATCTCAAGAAGATCCTTTGATCTTTTCTACGGGGTCTGA
CGCTCAGTGGAACGAAAACTCACGTTAAGGGATTTTGGTCATGAGATTATCAAAAAGGATCTTCACCTAG
ATCCTTTTAAATTAAAAATGAAGTTTTAAATCAATCTAAAGTATATATGAGTAAACTTGGTCTGACAGTT
ACCAATGCTTAATCAGTGAGGCACCTATCTCAGCGATCTGTCTATTTCGTTCATCCATAGTTGCATTTAA
ATTTCCGAACTCTCCAAGGCCCTCGTCGGAAAATCTTCAAACCTTTCGTCCGATCCATCTTGCAGGCTAC
CTCTCGAACGAACTATCGCAAGTCTCTTGGCCGGCCTTGCGCCTTGGCTATTGCTTGGCAGCGCCTATCG
CCAGGTATTACTCCAATCCCGAATATCCGAGATCGGGATCACCCGAGAGAAGTTCAACCTACATCCTCAA
TCCCGATCTATCCGAGATCCGAGGAATATCGAAATCGGGGCGCGCCTGGCCTCCGCGCCGGGTTTTGGCG
CCTCCCGCGGGCGCCCCCCTCGTCACGGCGAGCGCTGCCACGTCAGACGAAGGGCGCAGGAGCGTCCTGA
TCCTTCCGCCCGGACGCTCAGGACAGCGGCCCGCTGCTCATAAGACTCGGCCTTAGAACCCCAGTATCAG
CAGAAGGACATTTTAGGACGGGACTTGGGTGACTCTAGGGCACTGGTTTTCTTTCCAGAGAGCGGAACAG
GCGAGGAAAAGTAGTCCCTTCTCGGCGATTCTGCGGAGGGATCTCCGTGGGGCGGTGAACGCCGATGATT
ATATAAGGACGCGCCGGGTGTGGCACAGCTAGTTCCGTCGCAGCCGGGATTTGGGTCGCGGTTCTTGTTT
GTGGATCGCTGTGATCGTCACTTGGTGAGTAGCGGGCTGCTGGGCTGGCCGGGGCTTTCGTGGCCGCCGG
GCCGCTCGGTGGGACGGAAGCGTGTGGAGAGACCGCCAAGGGCTGTAGTCTGGGTCCGCGAGCAAGGTTG
CCCTGAACTGGGGGTTGGGGGGAGCGCAGCAAAATGGCGGCTGTTCCCGAGTCTTGAATGGAAGACGCTT
GTGAGGCGGGCTGTGAGGTCGTTGAAACAAGGTGGGGGGCATGGTGGGCGGCAAGAACCCAAGGTCTTGA
GCCCTTCGCTAATGCGGGAAAGCTCTTATTCGGGTGAGATGGGCTGGGCACCATCTGGGGACCCTGACGT
GAAGTTTGTCACTGACTGGAGAACTCGGTTTGTCGTCTGTTGCGGGGGCGGCAGTTATGGCGGTGCCGTT
GGGCAGTGCACCCGTACCTTTGGGAGCGCGCGCCCTCGTCGTGTCGTGACGTCACCCGTTCTGTTGGCTT
ATAATGCAGGGTGGGGCCACCAGCCGGTAGGTGTGCGGTAGGCTTTTCTCCGTCGCAGGACGCAGGGTTC
GGGCCTAGGGTAGGCTCTCCTGAATCGACAGGCGCCGGACCTCTGGTGAGGGGAGGGATAAGTGAGGCGT
CAGTTTCTTTGGTCGGTTTTATGTACCTATCTTCTTAAGTAGCTGAAGCTCCGGTTTTGAACTATGCGCT
CGGGGTTGGCGAGTGTGTTTTGTGAAGTTTTTTAGGCACCTTTTGAAATGTAATCATTTGGGTCAATATG
TAATTTTCAGTGTTAGACTTGTAAATTGTCCGCTAAATTCTGGCCGTTTTTGGCTTTTTTGTTAGACAAC
ATGACCGAGTACAAGCCCACGGTGCGCCTCGCCACCCGCGACGACGTCCCCAGGGCCGTACGCACCCTCG
CCGCCGCGTTCGCCGACTACCCCGCCACGCGCCACACCGTCGATCCGGACCGCCACATCGAGCGGGTCAC
CGAGCTGCAAGAACTCTTCCTCACGCGCGTCGGGCTCGACATCGGCAAGGTGTGGGTCGCGGACGACGGC
GCCGCGGTGGCGGTCTGGACCACGCCGGAGAGCGTCGAAGCGGGGGCGGTGTTCGCCGAGATCGGCCCGC
GCATGGCCGAGTTGAGCGGTTCCCGGCTGGCCGCGCAGCAACAGATGGAGGGCCTCCTGGCGCCGCACCG
GCCCAAGGAGCCCGCGTGGTTCCTGGCCACCGTCGGCGTCTCGCCCGACCACCAGGGCAAGGGTCTGGGC
AGCGCCGTCGTGCTCCCCGGAGTGGAGGCCGCCGAGCGCGCCGGGGTGCCCGCCTTCCTGGAGACCTCCG
CGCCCCGCAACCTCCCCTTCTACGAGCGGCTCGGCTTCACCGTCACCGCCGACGTCGAGGTGCCCGAAGG
ACCGCGCACCTGGTGCATGACCCGCAAGCCCGGTGCCTAGGCTAGTATGTAAGCCTAGTCTTAGATAATA
AAATCGCTATCCATCGAAGATGGATGTGTGTTGGTTTTTTGTGTGTGTAACGCTAGGCGCGCCTGGTGTA
CCGAGAACGATCCTCTCAGTGCGAGTCTCGACGATCCATATCGTTGCTTGGCAGTCAGCCAGTCGGAATC
CAGCTTGGGACCCAGGAAGTCCAATCGTCAGATATTGTACTCAAGCCTGGTCACGGCAGCGTACCGATCT
GTTTAAACCTAGATATTGATAGTCTGATCGGTCAACGTATAATCGAGTCCTAGCTTTTGCAAACATCTAT
CAAGAGACAGGATCAGCAGGAGGCTTTCGCATGAGTATTCAACATTTCCGTGTCGCCCTTATTCCCTTTT
TTGCGGCATTTTGCCTTCCTGTTTTTGCTCACCCAGAAACGCTGGTGAAAGTAAAAGATGCTGAAGATCA
GTTGGGTGCGCGAGTGGGTTACATCGAACTGGATCTCAACAGCGGTAAGATCCTTGAGAGTTTTCGCCCC
GAAGAACGCTTTCCAATGATGAGCACTTTTAAAGTTCTGCTATGTGGCGCGGTATTATCCCGTATTGACG
CCGGGCAAGAGCAACTCGGTCGCCGCATACACTATTCTCAGAATGACTTGGTTGAGTATTCACCAGTCAC
AGAAAAGCATCTTACGGATGGCATGACAGTAAGAGAATTATGCAGTGCTGCCATAACCATGAGTGATAAC
ACTGCGGCCAACTTACTTCTGACAACGATTGGAGGACCGAAGGAGCTAACCGCTTTTTTGCACAACATGG
GGGATCATGTAACTCGCCTTGATCGTTGGGAACCGGAGCTGAATGAAGCCATACCAAACGACGAGCGTGA
CACCACGATGCCTGTAGCAATGGCAACAACCTTGCGTAAACTATTAACTGGCGAACTACTTACTCTAGCT
TCCCGGCAACAGTTGATAGACTGGATGGAGGCGGATAAAGTTGCAGGACCACTTCTGCGCTCGGCCCTTC
CGGCTGGCTGGTTTATTGCTGATAAATCTGGAGCCGGTGAGCGTGGGTCTCGCGGTATCATTGCAGCACT
GGGGCCAGATGGTAAGCCCTCCCGTATCGTAGTTATCTACACGACGGGGAGTCAGGCAACTATGGATGAA
CGAAATAGACAGATCGCTGAGATAGGTGCCTCACTGATTAAGCATTGGTAACCGATTCTAGGTGCATTGG
CGCAGAAAAAAATGCCTGATGCGACGCTGCGCGTCTTATACTCCCACATATGCCAGATTCAGCAACGGAT
ACGGCTTCCCCAACTTGCCCACTTCCATACGTGTCCTCCTTACCAGAAATTTATCCTTAAGATCCCGAAT
CGTTTAAACTCGACTCTGGCTCTATCGAATCTCCGTCGTTTCGAGCTTACGCGAACAGCCGTGGCGCTCA
TTTGCTCGTCGGGCATCGAATCTCGTCAGCTATCGTCAGCTTACCTTTTTGGCAGCGATCGCGGCTCCCG
ACATCTTGGACCATTAGCTCCACAGGTATCTTCTTCCCTCTAGTGGTCATAACAGCAGCTTCAGCTACCT
CTCAATTCAAAAAACCCCTCAAGACCCGTTTAGAGGCCCCAAGGGGTTATGCTATCAATCGTTGCGTTAC
ACACACAAAAAACCAACACACATCCATCTTCGATGGATAGCGATTTTATTATCTAACTGCTGATCGAGTG
TAGCCAGATCTAGTAATCAATTACGGGGTCATTAGTTCATAGCCCATATATGGAGTTCCGCGTTACATAA
CTTACGGTAAATGGCCCGCCTGGCTGACCGCCCAACGACCCCCGCCCATTGACGTCAATAATGACGTATG
TTCCCATAGTAACGCCAATAGGGACTTTCCATTGACGTCAATGGGTGGAGTATTTACGGTAAACTGCCCA
CTTGGCAGTACATCAAGTGTATCATATGCCAAGTACGCCCCCTATTGACGTCAATGACGGTAAATGGCCC
GCCTGGCATTATGCCCAGTACATGACCTTATGGGACTTTCCTACTTGGCAGTACATCTACGTATTAGTCA
TCGCTATTACCATGCTGATGCGGTTTTGGCAGTACATCAATGGGCGTGGATAGCGGTTTGACTCACGGGG
ATTTCCAAGTCTCCACCCCATTGACGTCAATGGGAGTTTGTTTTGGCACCAAAATCAACGGGACTTTCCA
AAATGTCGTAACAACTCCGCCCCATTGACGCAAATGGGCGGTAGGCGTGTACGGTGGGAGGTCTATATAA
GCAGAGCTGGTTTAGTGAACCGTCAGATCAGATCTTTGTCGATCCTACCATCCACTCGACACACCCGCCA
GCGGCCGC
Features (pLannotate 1.2.2; 19 found; start..end, strand, type, name):
    146..162     +  CDS            CBP (fragment): calmodulin-binding peptide derived from skeletal muscle myosin light chain kinase; binds calmodulin with nanomolar affinity in the presence of calcium
    270..391     -  polyA_signal   SV40 poly(A) signal: SV40 polyadenylation signal
    414..483     -  CDS            large T antigen (fragment): large T antigen from SV40 (simian virus 40)
    506..552     +  terminator     T7 terminator: transcription terminator for bacteriophage T7 RNA polymerase
    582..718     +  terminator     rrnG terminator: transcription terminator from the E. coli ribosomal RNA rrnG operon (Albrechtsen et al., 1991)
    763..834     +  misc_feature   3' β-globin insulator: insulator downstream of the human β-globin locus (Farrell et al., 2002)
   1060..1648    -  rep_origin     ori: high-copy-number ColE1/pMB1/pBR322/pUC origin of replication
   1820..1884    -  CDS            bla(M) (fragment): β-lactamase lacking the signal sequence; bla(M); allows cytosolic expression of β-lactamase
   2148..3357    +  promoter       UbC promoter: human ubiquitin C promoter
   3361..3958    +  CDS            PuroR (fragment): puromycin N-acetyltransferase; pac from Streptomyces; confers resistance to puromycin
   3987..4035    +  polyA_signal   poly(A) signal: synthetic polyadenylation signal
   4301..5161    +  CDS            AmpR: β-lactamase; bla; confers resistance to ampicillin, carbenicillin, and related antibiotics
   5174..5310    +  terminator     rrnG terminator: transcription terminator from the E. coli ribosomal RNA rrnG operon (Albrechtsen et al., 1991)
   5462..5533    +  misc_feature   5' β-globin insulator: insulator upstream of the human β-globin locus (Farrell et al., 2002)
   5538..5584    -  terminator     T7 terminator: transcription terminator for bacteriophage T7 RNA polymerase
   5602..5650    -  polyA_signal   poly(A) signal: synthetic polyadenylation signal
   5731..6034    +  enhancer       CMV enhancer: human cytomegalovirus immediate early enhancer
   6107..6124    -  promoter       CMV promoter (fragment): human cytomegalovirus (CMV) immediate early promoter
   6187..6238    +  promoter       CMVd2 promoter: truncated human cytomegalovirus (CMV) immediate early promoter that yields moderately reduced expression relative to the full-length promoter
