[The description below was written by a language model from this plasmid's Addgene catalogue record and pLannotate feature annotations shown in this document.]
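Description:
pGBW-m4252803 is a mammalian expression plasmid carrying the wild-type SARS-CoV-2 ORF10 coding sequence, a very short insert of about 110 bp, in a pTwist_CMV_Puro_6 backbone from which an AarI site has been removed. The sequenced construct is roughly 6.3 kb. It is maintained in E. coli as a high-copy plasmid through a ColE1/pUC-type origin and selected with ampicillin via a full-length β-lactamase gene. An additional short bla fragment is also annotated and is probably a backbone remnant.

Expression of ORF10 is driven by the CMV immediate-early enhancer and promoter, annotated near the end of the numbered sequence. The open reading frame therefore spans the origin of the circular map, and the feature table does not annotate ORF10 itself. The backbone supplies a C-terminal tag consisting of a TEV protease cleavage site followed by a calmodulin-binding peptide (CBP). Only a fragment of CBP is detected by the annotation, just downstream of where the insert should lie. CBP binds calmodulin in the presence of calcium, which allows affinity capture of the tagged protein, and TEV cleavage allows the tag to be removed. The transcript ends at an SV40 polyadenylation signal.

A separate cassette places puromycin N-acetyltransferase under the human ubiquitin C promoter with a synthetic poly(A) signal, allowing puromycin selection of transfected mammalian cells. Bacterial T7 and rrnG terminators, extra poly(A) signals and β-globin insulator elements flank the units, presumably to limit read-through and interference between them. The record supports use for expressing tagged ORF10 in mammalian cells, for example for purification or interaction studies, but no specific application is stated.
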