Addgene plasmid #153834: pGBW-m4252803
Purpose: Mammalian expression plasmid for SARS-CoV-2 ORF10 protein
Depositing lab: Ginkgo Bioworks & Benjie Chen. Depositing organization: Ginkgo Bioworks.
Backbone
  Vector backbone: pTwist_CMV_Puro_6 with AarI site removed
  Backbone size w/o insert (bp): 6080
  Vector type: Mammalian Expression
  Selectable markers: Puromycin
Growth in bacteria
  Bacterial resistance: Ampicillin, 100 μg/mL
  Growth temperature: 37°C
  Growth strain: DH5alpha
  Copy number: High Copy
Gene/Insert
  Gene/Insert name: SARS-CoV-2 ORF10 protein
  Species: Severe acute respiratory syndrome coronavirus 2
  Insert size (bp): 110
  Mutation: wt
  Entrez Gene: ORF10 (a.k.a. GU280_gp11)
  Promoter: CMV
  Tag / fusion protein: Cleavable TEV;CBP (C terminal on backbone)
  Cloning method: Unknown
Resource information
  A portion of this plasmid was derived from a plasmid made by: GinkgoBioworks
Depositor comments: NCBI reference sequence: 43740576
How to cite: pGBW-m4252803 was a gift from Ginkgo Bioworks & Benjie Chen (Addgene plasmid # 153834 ; http://n2t.net/addgene:153834 ; RRID:Addgene_153834)
